>Addgene plasmid #107675 | BMR1_01g00985-bio-His | addgene full sequence | sequence record 213195 | Addgene NGS Result
CATGTTGACATTGATTATTGACTAGTTATTAATAGTAATCAATTACGGGGTCATTAGTTCATAGCCCATA
TATGGAGTTCCGCGTTACATAACTTACGGTAAATGGCCCGCCTGGCTGACCGCCCAACGACCCCCGCCCA
TTGACGTCAATAATGACGTATGTTCCCATAGTAACGCCAATAGGGACTTTCCATTGACGTCAATGGGTGG
AGTATTTACGGTAAACTGCCCACTTGGCAGTACATCAAGTGTATCATATGCCAAGTCCGCCCCCTATTGA
CGTCAATGACGGTAAATGGCCCGCCTGGCATTATGCCCAGTACATGACCTTACGGGACTTTCCTACTTGG
CAGTACATCTACGTATTAGTCATCGCTATTACCATGGTGATGCGGTTTTGGCAGTACACCAATGGGCGTG
GATAGCGGTTTGACTCACGGGGATTTCCAAGTCTCCACCCCATTGACGTCAATGGGAGTTTGTTTTGGCA
CCAAAATCAACGGGACTTTCCAAAATGTCGTAATAACCCCGCCCCGTTGACGCAAATGGGCGGTAGGCGT
GTACGGTGGGAGGTCTATATAAGCAGAGCTCGTTTAGTGAACCGTCAGATCCTCACTCTCTTCCGCATCG
CTGTCTGCGAGGGCCAGCTGTTGGGCTCGCGGTTGAGGACAAACTCTTCGCGGTCTTTCCAGTACTCTTG
GATCGGAAACCCGTCGGCCTCCGAACGGTACTCCGCCACCGAGGGACCTGAGCGAGTCCGCATCGACCGG
ATCGGAAAACCTCTCGAGAAAGGCGTCTAACCAGTCACAGTCGCAAGGTAGGCTGAGCACCGTGGCGGGC
GGCAGCGGGTGGCGGTCGGGGTTGTTTCTGGCGGAGGTGCTGCTGATGATGTAATTAAAGTAGGCGGTCT
TGAGACGGCGGATGGTCGAGGTGAGGTGTGGCAGGCTTGAGATCCAGCTGTTGGGGTGAGTACTCCCTCT
CAAAAGCGGGCATTACTTCTGCGCTAAGATTGTCAGTTTCCAAAAACGAGGAGGATTTGATATTCACCTG
GCCCGATCTGGCCATACACTTGAGTGACAATGACATCCACTTTGCCTTTCTCTCCACAGGTGTCCACTCC
CAGGTCCAAGTTTGCCACCATGGAGTTTCAGACCCAGGTACTCATGTCCCTGCTGCTCTGCATGTCTGGT
GCGGCCGCCGAGACACTGGTGTCCAAGATCACCACCCCCAACAACCTGCCCGGCATCGATACCTGCAGCA
ACTGGGAGGACGTGTCCGTGTGCACCACCAAGAACACCCGGAACTGCATCAGCGGCGAGGGCAAGCCCAA
GGACTGCTTCGCCATCGGCAAGAGCCTGTTCAAGACCTTCCCCAACTGCTACGAGGGCGTGATCATCGAC
CAGGTCACATTCAGCGGCTTCGAAACCCTGGAAATCCACTACTGCGACATCGACAAGATCCTGCACAAGG
CCAACGAGGTGGTCAAGAGCATCCACGAGCTGAAAGAAAAGACCAACCAGCTGACCGAGAAGATCAAGGA
CATCCCCGACCTGATCGACAAAGTGATCAAAGTGAACAGCGAGATCAGCAAGATCTTCCACCAGGACAAG
ATTAAGCACATGGAAAAAGAAGCCAACGACTTCAAGAACGCCCTCAAGACCACCCGCAATTACATCATCA
GCTACGACAGCCTGGACAAGACCAAGCAGAGCAATCTGCTGACCTCCCTGGGCAAGCTGATGAACAAGAT
CAAAACAAAGCTGAGCGAGATGGATAAGACCCTGCACTCCACCCTGGACACCAACAACGCCATCATCGAT
CTGGTCAACAACAATGCCGCCCACGTGAAGCACCCCAATGATTTCAACAAAGCCATGGAACTGTACAACG
AGGCCATCACCAAGGCCGATGCCATCAAGAAGAACATCGAGAAACTGAAAGAGCACCGGAAGATCTCTAC
CCACAAGACAATCTTCAGCAACAACATCGATAAGCTGATCGATAACCTGGCCGACTACTTCGAGAACATC
AACCGGGCCATCGACGCCGTGCGGGACAAGCTGTCCAAGTACCAGCTGGAAACCGGCAAGATGGTGCTGC
TGTTTAAGAACGTGAACGAGATCCAGAAGCACATCAAAAACACCGACATGCACATCCGGACCTGCAACTA
CGACTTCTCCGATATCGAGCAGAAGTACAGCCTGATCACCGCCAAGATTACCGTGGAAGATGGCCAGAGC
ATCACCACAAGCAACAAGGCAACCGTGGATATCCCCGAAGAGAAGGTGGACAGAGTGAATGTGAACGTGG
ACAAAGCCGAGAACTCCGACAATGAGGCCAGCCAGGAAAACACAGCCGTCAAGCCCACCGACCACAAAGA
GATCGAGGACAGCGCCTCCGAGGAAAACGCCATTGGCGAGAACGGCGACTACGATAGCGACGAGGATATC
GACACCAATGACGTGAAAGAGGACCATGAGAACGCTATCGACAGCGAGTACACCGTGTCCAGCACCGGCG
ACGTGCTCGAGGATGAGGTGGTGGAAGAGAATGCCATCGGAGAGAATGGCGATTATGACTCCGATGAGGA
CATTGACACGAACGATGTGAAGGAAGATCACGAAAACGCAATAGACTCCGAGTATACAGTGTCCTCTACC
GGGGATGTGTTGGAGGACGAAGTGGTTGAGGAAAATGCTATCGGGGAAAACGGGGATTACGATTCTGACG
AGGACATAGATACAAACGACGTCAAAGAGGATCACGAAAACGCCATTGATTCTGAGTACACCGTCAGCTC
CACAGGCGACGTCCTGGAAGACGAGGTCGTCGAAGAGAACGCAATTGGCGAAAATGGGGACTATGACAGT
GATGAAGATATTGATACGAATGATGTCAAAGAAGATCATGAGAATGCAATTGATAGCGAGTATACTGTCA
GCAGCACAGGGGATGTTCTTGAAGACGAAGTTGTGGAAGAAAATGCAATAGGCGAGAACGGGGATTATGA
TTCAGATGAAGATATCGACACTAACGATGTCAAAGAAGATCACGAGAACGCTATCGATTCCGAGTACCTG
GTGTCCTCCACTGGGGACGTTTTGGAAGATGAGGTTGTCGAGGAAAACGCTATAGGGGAGAATGGGGACT
ACGACTCCGACGAAGATATAGATACCAACGATGTTAAGGAGGACCACGAGGACGCCATTGACTCTGAATA
CCTGGTGTCCCTGACAGGGGACGTTCTCGAGGACGAAGTCGTCGAAGAAAACGCCATCGGAGAAAACGGC
GACCATGATAGTGATGAGGACATCGATATCGAGGAAGTGAACGAAGAGGACCATGAAGATGCCATCGACT
CCGACAACAGCATCAGCAACAGCGAGAATGTGGACACCACCCCTACCGAAAATGTGGATACAATCCCCAC
CAAAAACGCTAACACCGCCCCCACTAAGAACGCAAACGCCGCTCCTACAAAGAATGTCGATACCATTCCA
ACAAAAAACGTCGACACCATCCCCACAAAGAATGCCAATACCGCACCTACCAAAAACGTGGTCACCACTC
CTACCAAGAACGCCAATACTGCTCCAACTAAGAACGTCGTGACCACACCAACTAAGAATGCCAACACAGC
CCCAACAAAGAATGTGGTCACTACACCCACCAAGAATGCAAACACTGCTCCCACCAAAAATGTCGTGACA
ACCTCCACCGGCAATGTGCGGACCAAGCACACCAGCACCAACAGCCACGTGCTGGCCCCCGACACCGACG
AGTACCCTGCCCAGATCAGCCAGCACAAGACTATTGACAAGTACTACCAGTCCCTGGAACTCGAGGATGA
AGAGAACGCCGACATCAGCAGCAGCGACAAGCCCGTGTCCCCCATCAATCTGGAGGATAAGAATTCCGCC
TACGACCACATGCATAAGACCGACAACGTGAAGTCCGCCGGAATCGCCAGCTATGATGTGAACCTGGGCG
CGCCGTCGACCTCCATCACGGCCTATAAGAGTGAGGGGGAGTCAGCGGAGTTCTCCTTCCCACTCAACCT
TGGAGAGGAAAGCCTGCAGGGAGAGTTGAGATGGAAGGCAGAGAAGGCTCCTTCTTCCCAGTCCTGGATC
ACCTTCTCCCTAAAGAACCAAAAGGTGTCTGTGCAGAAGTCTACTAGCAACCCCAAGTTCCAGCTGTCCG
AAACGCTCCCACTCACCCTTCAGATACCCCAGGTCTCCCTTCAGTTTGCTGGTTCTGGCAACCTGACCCT
GACTCTGGACAGAGGGATACTGTATCAGGAAGTGAACCTGGTGGTGATGAAAGTGACTCAGCCCGACAGC
AACACTTTGACCTGTGAGGTGATGGGACCCACCTCACCCAAGATGAGACTGATCTTGAAGCAGGAGAATC
AGGAGGCCAGGGTCTCCAGGCAGGAGAAAGTGATTCAAGTGCAGGCCCCTGAAGCAGGGGTGTGGCAATG
TCTACTGAGTGAAGGTGAAGAGGTCAAGATGGACTCCAAGATCCAGGTTTTATCCAAAGGGTTGAATTCC
GGCAGCCTGCACCACATCCTGGACGCCCAGAAGATGCTGTGGAACCACAGGGACAGGAACCTGCCTCCTC
TGGCCCCTCTGGGCCCCCACCACCATCACCACCATTGAGTCTAGACACGTGATTAATTAAGGATCCCCCG
ACCTCGACCTCTGGCTAATAAAGGAAATTTATTTTCATTGCAATAGTGTGTTGGAATTTTTTGTGTCTCT
CACTCGGAAGGACATATGGGAGGGCAAATCATTTGGTCGAGATCCCTCGGAGATCTCTAGCTAGAGGATC
GATCCCCGCCCCGGACGAACTAAACCTGACTACGACATCTCTGCCCCTTCTTCGCGGGGCAGTGCATGTA
ATCCCTTCAGTTGGTTGGTACAACTTGCCAACTGGGCCCTGTTCCACATGTGACACGGGGGGGGACCAAA
CACAAAGGGGTTCTCTGACTGTAGTTGACATCCTTATAAATGGATGTGCACATTTGCCAACACTGAGTGG
CTTTCATCCTGGAGCAGACTTTGCAGTCTGTGGACTGCAACACAACATTGCCTTTATGTGTAACTCTTGG
CTGAAGCTCTTACACCAATGCTGGGGGACATGTACCTCCCAGGGGCCCAGGAAGACTACGGGAGGCTACA
CCAACGTCAATCAGAGGGGCCTGTGTAGCTACCGATAAGCGGACCCTCAAGAGGGCATTAGCAATAGTGT
TTATAAGGCCCCCTTGTTAACCCTAAACGGGTAGCATATGCTTCCCGGGTAGTAGTATATACTATCCAGA
CTAACCCTAATTCAATAGCATATGTTACCCAACGGGAAGCATATGCTATCGAATTAGGGTTAGTAAAAGG
GTCCTAAGGAACAGCGATATCTCCCACCCCATGAGCTGTCACGGTTTTATTTACATGGGGTCAGGATTCC
ACGAGGGTAGTGAACCATTTTAGTCACAAGGGCAGTGGCTGAAGATCAAGGAGCGGGCAGTGAACTCTCC
TGAATCTTCGCCTGCTTCTTCATTCTCCTTCGTTTAGCTAATAGAATAACTGCTGAGTTGTGAACAGTAA
GGTGTATGTGAGGTGCTCGAAAACAAGGTTTCAGGTGACGCCCCCAGAATAAAATTTGGACGGGGGGTTC
AGTGGTGGCATTGTGCTATGACACCAATATAACCCTCACAAACCCCTTGGGCAATAAATACTAGTGTAGG
AATGAAACATTCTGAATATCTTTAACAATAGAAATCCATGGGGTGGGGACAAGCCGTAAAGACTGGATGT
CCATCTCACACGAATTTATGGCTATGGGCAACACATAATCCTAGTGCAATATGATACTGGGGTTATTAAG
ATGTGTCCCAGGCAGGGACCAAGACAGGTGAACCATGTTGTTACACTCTATTTGTAACAAGGGGAAAGAG
AGTGGACGCCGACAGCAGCGGACTCCACTGGTTGTCTCTAACACCCCCGAAAATTAAACGGGGCTCCACG
CCAATGGGGCCCATAAACAAAGACAAGTGGCCACTCTTTTTTTTGAAATTGTGGAGTGGGGGCACGCGTC
AGCCCCCACACGCCGCCCTGCGGTTTTGGACTGTAAAATAAGGGTGTAATAACTTGGCTGATTGTAACCC
CGCTAACCACTGCGGTCAAACCACTTGCCCACAAAACCACTAATGGCACCCCGGGGAATACCTGCATAAG
TAGGTGGGCGGGCCAAGATAGGGGCGCGATTGCTGCGATCTGGAGGACAAATTACACACACTTGCGCCTG
AGCGCCAAGCACAGGGTTGTTGGTCCTCATATTCACGAGGTCGCTGAGAGCACGGTGGGCTAATGTTGCC
ATGGGTAGCATATACTACCCAAATATCTGGATAGCATATGCTATCCTAATCTATATCTGGGTAGCATAGG
CTATCCTAATCTATATCTGGGTAGCATATGCTATCCTAATCTATATCTGGGTAGTATATGCTATCCTAAT
TTATATCTGGGTAGCATAGGCTATCCTAATCTATATCTGGGTAGCATATGCTATCCTAATCTATATCTGG
GTAGTATATGCTATCCTAATCTGTATCCGGGTAGCATATGCTATCCTAATAGAGATTAGGGTAGTATATG
CTATCCTAATTTATATCTGGGTAGCATATACTACCCAAATATCTGGATAGCATATGCTATCCTAATCTAT
ATCTGGGTAGCATATGCTATCCTAATCTATATCTGGGTAGCATAGGCTATCCTAATCTATATCTGGGTAG
CATATGCTATCCTAATCTATATCTGGGTAGTATATGCTATCCTAATTTATATCTGGGTAGCATAGGCTAT
CCTAATCTATATCTGGGTAGCATATGCTATCCTAATCTATATCTGGGTAGTATATGCTATCCTAATCTGT
ATCCGGGTAGCATATGCTATCCTCATGATAAGCTGTCAAACATGAGAATTTTCTTGAAGACGAAAGGGCC
TCGTGATACGCCTATTTTTATAGGTTAATGTCATGATAATAATGGTTTCTTAGACGTCAGGTGGCACTTT
TCGGGGAAATGTGCGCGGAACCCCTATTTGTTTATTTTTCTAAATACATTCAAATATGTATCCGCTCATG
AGACAATAACCCTGATAAATGCTTCAATAATATTGAAAAAGGAAGAGTATGAGTATTCAACATTTCCGTG
TCGCCCTTATTCCCTTTTTTGCGGCATTTTGCCTTCCTGTTTTTGCTCACCCAGAAACGCTGGTGAAAGT
AAAAGATGCTGAAGATCAGTTGGGTGCACGAGTGGGTTACATCGAACTGGATCTCAACAGCGGTAAGATC
CTTGAGAGTTTTCGCCCCGAAGAACGTTTTCCAATGATGAGCACTTTTAAAGTTCTGCTATGTGGCGCGG
TATTATCCCGTGTTGACGCCGGGCAAGAGCAACTCGGTCGCCGCATACACTATTCTCAGAATGACTTGGT
TGAGTACTCACCAGTCACAGAAAAGCATCTTACGGATGGCATGACAGTAAGAGAATTATGCAGTGCTGCC
ATAACCATGAGTGATAACACTGCGGCCAACTTACTTCTGACAACGATCGGAGGACCGAAGGAGCTAACCG
CTTTTTTGCACAACATGGGGGATCATGTAACTCGCCTTGATCGTTGGGAACCGGAGCTGAATGAAGCCAT
ACCAAACGACGAGCGTGACACCACGATGCCTGCAGCAATGGCAACAACGTTGCGCAAACTATTAACTGGC
GAACTACTTACTCTAGCTTCCCGGCAACAATTAATAGACTGGATGGAGGCGGATAAAGTTGCAGGACCAC
TTCTGCGCTCGGCCCTTCCGGCTGGCTGGTTTATTGCTGATAAATCTGGAGCCGGTGAGCGTGGGTCTCG
CGGTATCATTGCAGCACTGGGGCCAGATGGTAAGCCCTCCCGTATCGTAGTTATCTACACGACGGGGAGT
CAGGCAACTATGGATGAACGAAATAGACAGATCGCTGAGATAGGTGCCTCACTGATTAAGCATTGGTAAC
TGTCAGACCAAGTTTACTCATATATACTTTAGATTGATTTAAAACTTCATTTTTAATTTAAAAGGATCTA
GGTGAAGATCCTTTTTGATAATCTCATGACCAAAATCCCTTAACGTGAGTTTTCGTTCCACTGAGCGTCA
GACCCCGTAGAAAAGATCAAAGGATCTTCTTGAGATCCTTTTTTTCTGCGCGTAATCTGCTGCTTGCAAA
CAAAAAAACCACCGCTACCAGCGGTGGTTTGTTTGCCGGATCAAGAGCTACCAACTCTTTTTCCGAAGGT
AACTGGCTTCAGCAGAGCGCAGATACCAAATACTGTTCTTCTAGTGTAGCCGTAGTTAGGCCACCACTTC
AAGAACTCTGTAGCACCGCCTACATACCTCGCTCTGCTAATCCTGTTACCAGTGGCTGCTGCCAGTGGCG
ATAAGTCGTGTCTTACCGGGTTGGACTCAAGACGATAGTTACCGGATAAGGCGCAGCGGTCGGGCTGAAC
GGGGGGTTCGTGCACACAGCCCAGCTTGGAGCGAACGACCTACACCGAACTGAGATACCTACAGCGTGAG
CTATGAGAAAGCGCCACGCTTCCCGAAGGGAGAAAGGCGGACAGGTATCCGGTAAGCGGCAGGGTCGGAA
CAGGAGAGCGCACGAGGGAGCTTCCAGGGGGAAACGCCTGGTATCTTTATAGTCCTGTCGGGTTTCGCCA
CCTCTGACTTGAGCGTCGATTTTTGTGATGCTCGTCAGGGGGGCGGAGCCTATGGAAAAACGCCAGCAAC
GCGGCCTTTTTACGGTTCCTGGCCTTTTGCTGGCCTTTTGCTCACATGTTCTTTCCTGCGTTATCCCCTG
ATTCTGTGGATAACCGTATTACCGCCTTTGAGTGAGCTGATACCGCTCGCCGCAGCCGAACGACCGAGCG
CAGCGAGTCAGTGAGCGAGGAAGCGGAAGAGCGCCCAATACGCAAACCGCCTCTCCCCGCGCGTTGGCCG
ATTCATTAATGCAGCTGGCACGACAGGTTTCCCGACTGGAAAGCGGGCAGTGAGCGCAACGCAATTAATG
TGAGTTAGCTCACTCATTAGGCACCCCAGGCTTTACACTTTATGCTTCCGGCTCGTATGTTGTGTGGAAT
TGTGAGCGGATAACAATTTCACACAGGAAACAGCTATGACCATGATTACGCCAAGCTCTAGCTAGAGGTC
GACCAATTCTCATGTTTGACAGCTTATCATCGCAGATCCGGGCAACGTTGTTGCCATTGCTGCAGGCGCA
GAACTGGTAGGTATGGAAGATCTATACATTGAATCAATATTGGCAATTAGCCATATTAGTCATTGGTTAT
ATAGCATAAATCAATATTGGCTATTGGCCATTGCATACGTTGTATCTATATCATAATATGTACATTTATA
TTGGCTCATGTCCAATATGACCGC
Features (pLannotate 1.2.2; 18 found; start..end, strand, type, name):
      7..386     +  enhancer       CMV enhancer: human cytomegalovirus immediate early enhancer
    388..587     +  promoter       CMV promoter: human cytomegalovirus (CMV) immediate early promoter
    655..693     +  misc_feature   Ad SA (fragment): adenovirus major late transcript splice acceptor (Friedrich and Soriano, 1991)
    726..935     -  CDS            PTP (fragment): TERM_ADE02 - Experimental evidence at protein level: Swiss-Prot protein existence level 1. Protein covalently bound to the viral DNA that acts as a primer for viral genomic replication by DNA strand displacement. Assembles on the viral origin of replication in an initiation complex with viral polymerase, DBP, host NFIA and host POU2F1/OCT1. During initiation, the polymerase covalently couples the first dCTP with Ser- 580 of pTP. The terminal protein stimulates the template activity over 20 fold compared to protein-free templates. Neo-synthesized viral genomes are linked to two preterminal prot
    966..1055    +  intron         chimeric intron (fragment): chimera between introns from adenovirus and immunoglobulin heavy chain genes
   1074..1120    +  CDS            IgH signal sequence (fragment): signal sequence from the mouse immunoglobulin heavy chain variable region
   3969..4547    +  CDS            Cd4 (fragment): CD4_RAT - Experimental evidence at protein level: Swiss-Prot protein existence level 1. Integral membrane glycoprotein that plays an essential role in the immune response and serves multiple functions in responses against both external and internal offenses. In T-cells, functions primarily as a coreceptor for MHC class II molecule:peptide complex. The antigens presented by class II peptides are derived from extracellular proteins while class I peptides are derived from cytosolic proteins. Interacts simultaneously with the T-cell receptor (TCR) and the MHC class II presented by antigen presenti
   4707..4762    +  polyA_signal   β-globin poly(A) signal: rabbit β-globin polyadenylation signal (Gil and Proudfoot, 1987)
   5276..6957    -  rep_origin     oriP (fragment): Epstein-Barr virus oriP replication origin (Yates et al., 2000)
   7084..7188    +  promoter       AmpR promoter: bla
   7189..8049    +  CDS            AmpR: β-lactamase; bla; confers resistance to ampicillin, carbenicillin, and related antibiotics
   8220..8808    +  rep_origin     ori: high-copy-number ColE1/pMB1/pBR322/pUC origin of replication
   8991..9083    +  CDS            lacI (fragment): lac repressor; lacI; The lac repressor binds to the lac operator to inhibit transcription in E. coli. This inhibition can be relieved by adding lactose or isopropyl-β-D-thiogalactopyranoside (IPTG).
   9096..9117    +  protein_bind   CAP binding site: CAP binding activates transcription in the presence of cAMP. E. coli catabolite activator protein
   9132..9162    +  promoter       lac promoter: promoter for the E. coli lac operon
   9170..9186    +  protein_bind   lac operator: The lac repressor binds to the lac operator to inhibit transcription in E. coli. This inhibition can be relieved by adding lactose or isopropyl-β-D-thiogalactopyranoside (IPTG). lac repressor encoded by lacI
   9256..9272    +  promoter       tet promoter (fragment): E. coli promoter for tetracycline efflux protein gene
   9282..9307    -  CDS            bla(M) (fragment): β-lactamase lacking the signal sequence; bla(M); allows cytosolic expression of β-lactamase
