[The description below was written by a language model from this plasmid's Addgene catalogue record and pLannotate feature annotations shown in this document.]
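Description:
BMR1_01g00985-bio-His is a mammalian expression plasmid built on the pTT3 backbone for producing a soluble, secreted form of a Babesia microti cell surface or secreted protein. It is maintained in E. coli through a high-copy ColE1/pUC-type origin and selected with ampicillin via the β-lactamase gene. The backbone also carries an Epstein-Barr virus oriP fragment, which supports episomal retention in cells supplying EBNA1. Short lac and tet promoter remnants near the bacterial origin are backbone leftovers rather than functional parts of the payload.

Expression is driven by the CMV immediate early enhancer and promoter, followed by adenovirus-derived leader and splice elements and a chimeric intron fragment that aid transcript processing, and is terminated by the rabbit β-globin polyadenylation signal. The open reading frame begins with a mouse immunoglobulin heavy chain signal sequence fragment that directs the protein into the secretory pathway. Next comes the synthesized 2.8 kb full-length ectodomain of BMR1_01g00985, cloned between retained NotI and AscI sites. This region is not itself annotated in the feature table but fits the gap between the signal sequence and the tag. All potential N-linked glycosylation sequons were removed by substituting alanine for the serine or threonine, so the parasite protein is not inappropriately glycosylated by mammalian cells.

The C-terminus is fused to rat Cd4 domains 3 and 4, a biotinylation acceptor sequence and a 6xHis tag. Cotransfection with BirA yields enzymatically monobiotinylated protein suited to streptavidin capture, while the His tag allows affinity purification. The construct belongs to a recombinant B. microti protein library intended for diagnostics discovery and reverse vaccinology.
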