Addgene plasmid #107675: BMR1_01g00985-bio-His
Purpose: Expresses enzymatically monobiotinylated full-length BMR1_01g00985 ectodomain with no N-linked glycans upon cotransfection with BirA in mammalian cells. Contains a C-terminal rat Cd4 d3+4 tag.
Depositing lab: Gavin Wright. Depositing organization: Wellcome Sanger Institute. Publication: A library of recombinant Babesia microti cell surface and secreted proteins for diagnostics discovery and reverse vaccinology. Elton CM, Rodriguez M, Ben Mamoun C, Lobo CA, Wright GJ. Int J Parasitol. 2019 Feb;49(2):115-125. doi: 10.1016/j.ijpara.2018.10.003. Epub 2018 Oct 24. PubMed 30367868.
Backbone
  Vector backbone: pTT3
  Backbone manufacturer: Yves Durocher
  Backbone size w/o insert (bp): 6670
  Modifications to backbone: Addition of CD4, biotinylation sequence, 6xhis tags
  Vector type: Mammalian Expression
Growth in bacteria
  Bacterial resistance: Ampicillin, 100 μg/mL
  Growth temperature: 37°C
  Growth strain: DH5alpha
  Copy number: High Copy
Gene/Insert
  Gene/Insert name: BMR1_01g00985
  Species: B. microti
  Insert size (bp): 2805
  Mutation: all potential N-linked glycosylation sites (N-X-S/T, where X is not proline) were systematically removed by substituting alanine for serine/threonine at these sites.
  Promoter: CMV
  Tag / fusion protein: ratCD4d3+4,biotinylation sequence, 6xHis (C terminal on backbone)
  Cloning method: Restriction Enzyme; 5′ cloning site NotI (not destroyed); 3′ cloning site AscI (not destroyed)
  Sequencing primers: 5′ CMV-F; 3′ EBVori-F (5'-CCACTCAGTGTTGGCAAATG-3')
Resource information
  A portion of this plasmid was derived from a plasmid made by: Made by gene synthesis. pTT3 was obtained from Yves Durocher, National Research Council of Canada
Terms and licenses: Academic/Nonprofit Terms; Industry Terms: Not Available to Industry
How to cite: BMR1_01g00985-bio-His was a gift from Gavin Wright (Addgene plasmid # 107675 ; http://n2t.net/addgene:107675 ; RRID:Addgene_107675)
